Addgene plasmid #166751: mCerulean3-Bcl-W-FUGW
Purpose: Express mCerulean3 fused to Bcl-2 family protein, Bcl-W, in a plasmid compatable for lentiviral infection. Used to make stable BMK-DKO cell lines.
Depositing lab: David Andrews. Depositing organization: Sunnybrook Research Institute. Publication: Efficacy and specificity of inhibitors of BCL-2 family protein interactions assessed by affinity measurements in live cells. Osterlund EJ, Hirmiz N, Pemberton JM, Nougarede A, Liu Q, Leber B, Fang Q, Andrews DW. Sci Adv. 2022 Apr 22;8(16):eabm7375. doi: 10.1126/sciadv.abm7375. Epub 2022 Apr 20. PubMed 35442739.
Backbone
  Vector backbone: FUGW
  Vector type: Lentiviral
  Selectable markers: Zeocin
Growth in bacteria
  Bacterial resistance: Ampicillin, 100 μg/mL
  Growth temperature: 37°C
  Growth strain: NEB Stable
  Copy number: High Copy
Gene/Insert
  Gene/Insert name: Bcl-W (alt name: Bcl2 like protein 2 (Bcl2l2))
  Species: M. musculus (mouse)
  Entrez Gene: Bcl2l2 (a.k.a. AW048834, Bcl-, Bcl-w, Gtrg, Gtrgal2, Gtro, Gtrosa41, bcl, bclw, c98)
  Promoter: human ubiquitin C
  Tag / fusion protein: mCerulean3 (N terminal on backbone)
  Cloning method: Restriction Enzyme; 5′ cloning site Unknown (unknown if destroyed); 3′ cloning site Unknown (unknown if destroyed)
Resource information
  A portion of this plasmid was derived from a plasmid made by: mCerulean3 received from Mark Rizzo PMID: 21479270 and cloned into this plasmid. Bcl-W gene sequence aligns with Mus musculus BCL2-like 2 (Bcl2l2), transcript variant X2, mRNA (NCBI Reference Sequence: XM_006518457.5). FUGW backbone from Addgene #14883, where EGFP was replaced by mCerulean3-Bcl-W.
Terms and licenses: Academic/Nonprofit Terms; Industry Terms: Not Available to Industry
Depositor comments: 3rd generation lentiviral transfer plasmid that can be used to create lentivirus, for hUbC-driven gene expression of mCerulean3-fused to the N-terminus of Bcl-W. There is a 7 aa linker between mCerulean3 and Bcl-W.
How to cite: mCerulean3-Bcl-W-FUGW was a gift from David Andrews (Addgene plasmid # 166751 ; http://n2t.net/addgene:166751 ; RRID:Addgene_166751)
