[The description below was written by a language model from this plasmid's Addgene catalogue record and pLannotate feature annotations shown in this document.]
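Description:
mCerulean3-Bcl-W-FUGW is a third-generation lentiviral transfer plasmid built on the FUGW backbone, in which the original EGFP reporter was replaced by a fusion of the cyan fluorescent protein mCerulean3 to mouse Bcl-W (Bcl2l2), an anti-apoptotic Bcl-2 family member. In bacteria it replicates from a high-copy ColE1/pUC-type origin and is selected with ampicillin through the bla gene. An f1 origin is also present. Outside the viral unit, an SV40 promoter/EM7 promoter arrangement drives a bleomycin-resistance (Sh ble) gene with an SV40 polyadenylation signal. This corresponds to the Zeocin marker listed in the record, but because it lies beyond the 3' LTR it would not be carried in packaged virus.

The viral genome is transcribed from a CMV enhancer/promoter fused to a truncated HIV-1 5' LTR, which makes production of genomic RNA Tat-independent. It is followed by the Ψ packaging signal with a gag fragment, the Rev response element for nuclear export of the unspliced RNA, and the cPPT/CTS, which aids nuclear import in target cells. The internal human ubiquitin C promoter drives constitutive expression of mCerulean3 joined through a seven-residue linker to the N-terminus of Bcl-W. A WPRE downstream enhances transcript stability and expression. The second LTR, also annotated as truncated, ends the cassette and is followed by a bGH polyadenylation signal.

The depositor used the construct to generate stable BMK-DKO cell lines expressing the fluorescent Bcl-W fusion. The associated work measured Bcl-2 family protein interactions and inhibitor effects in live cells by affinity measurements.
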