Features (pLannotate 1.2.2; 33 found; start..end, strand, type, name):
     87..139     -  misc_feature   bom (fragment): basis of mobility region from pBR322
    294..673     +  enhancer       CMV enhancer: human cytomegalovirus immediate early enhancer
    674..873     +  promoter       CMV promoter: human cytomegalovirus (CMV) immediate early promoter
    891..1071    +  LTR            5' LTR (truncated): truncated 5' long terminal repeat (LTR) from HIV-1
   1118..1243    +  misc_feature   HIV-1 Ψ: packaging signal of human immunodeficiency virus type 1
   1227..1590    +  CDS            HIV-1 gag (fragment): gag protein from human immunodeficiency virus 1; gag
   1736..1969    +  misc_feature   RRE: The Rev response element (RRE) of HIV-1 allows for Rev-dependent mRNA export from the nucleus to the cytoplasm.
   2346..2446    +  CDS            Rev (fragment): human immunodeficiency virus 1 (HIV-1) Rev protein; rev; enhances nuclear export of unspliced and incompletely spliced viral mRNAs
   2496..2613    +  misc_feature   cPPT/CTS: central polypurine tract and central termination sequence of HIV-1
   2678..3889    +  promoter       UbC promoter: human ubiquitin C promoter
   3900..3917    -  misc_feature   MCS (fragment): pUC18/19 multiple cloning site
   3918..4634    +  CDS            mCerulean3: mCerulean3 is a basic (constitutively fluorescent) cyan fluorescent protein published in 2011, derived from Aequorea victoria. It is reported to be a somewhat slowly-maturing monomer with very low acid sensitivity.
   4635..4653    +  misc_feature   MCS (fragment): multiple cloning site
   4656..5234    +  CDS            Bcl2l2: B2CL2_MOUSE - Also known as Bclw, Kiaa0271. Experimental evidence at protein level: Swiss-Prot protein existence level 1. Promotes cell survival. Blocks dexamethasone-induced apoptosis. Mediates survival of postmitotic Sertoli cells by suppressing death-promoting activity of BAX. From Mus musculus (Mouse).
   5268..5291    +  misc_feature   MCS (fragment): pBluescript multiple cloning site
   5291..5879    +  misc_feature   WPRE: woodchuck hepatitis virus posttranscriptional regulatory element
   5816..6397    +  CDS            nef (fragment): NEF_HV1H2 - Experimental evidence at protein level: Swiss-Prot protein existence level 1. Extracellular Nef protein targets CD4(+) T-lymphocytes for apoptosis by interacting with CXCR4 surface receptors. From Human immunodeficiency virus type 1 group M subtype B (isolate HXB2) (HIV-1).
   6404..6584    +  LTR            5' LTR (truncated): truncated 5' long terminal repeat (LTR) from HIV-1
   6616..6840    +  polyA_signal   bGH poly(A) signal: bovine growth hormone polyadenylation signal
   6844..6865    +  promoter       SV40 promoter (fragment): SV40 enhancer and early promoter
   6886..7314    +  rep_origin     f1 ori (sequence partly withheld): f1 bacteriophage origin of replication; arrow indicates direction of (+) strand synthesis
   7328..7657    +  promoter       SV40 promoter: SV40 enhancer and early promoter
   7705..7752    +  promoter       EM7 promoter: synthetic bacterial promoter&nbsp
   7771..8145    +  CDS            BleoR: antibiotic-binding protein; Sh ble from Streptoalloteichus hindustanus; confers resistance to bleomycin, phleomycin, and Zeocin™
   8155..8280    +  CDS            ble (fragment): BLE_KLEPN - Experimental evidence at protein level: Swiss-Prot protein existence level 1. Binding protein with a strong affinity to the bleomycin family of antibiotics. Binds to CL990; an antimitotic-antibiotic compound. From Klebsiella pneumoniae.
   8275..8396    +  polyA_signal   SV40 poly(A) signal: SV40 polyadenylation signal
   8469..8485    -  protein_bind   lac operator: The lac repressor binds to the lac operator to inhibit transcription in E. coli. This inhibition can be relieved by adding lactose or isopropyl-β-D-thiogalactopyranoside (IPTG). lac repressor encoded by lacI
   8493..8523    -  promoter       lac promoter: promoter for the E. coli lac operon
   8538..8559    -  protein_bind   CAP binding site: CAP binding activates transcription in the presence of cAMP. E. coli catabolite activator protein
   8572..8664    -  CDS            lacI (fragment): lac repressor; lacI; The lac repressor binds to the lac operator to inhibit transcription in E. coli. This inhibition can be relieved by adding lactose or isopropyl-β-D-thiogalactopyranoside (IPTG).
   8847..9435    -  rep_origin     ori: high-copy-number ColE1/pMB1/pBR322/pUC origin of replication
   9606..10466   -  CDS            AmpR: β-lactamase; bla; confers resistance to ampicillin, carbenicillin, and related antibiotics
  10467..28      -  promoter       AmpR promoter (across the origin): bla
>Addgene plasmid #166751 | mCerulean3-Bcl-W-FUGW | addgene full sequence | sequence record 329511 | Addgene NGS Result
AGAAAAATAAACAAATAGGGGTTCCGCGCACATTTCCCCGAAAAGTGCCACCTGACGTCGACGGATCGGG
AGATCTCCCGATCCCCTATGGTGCACTCTCAGTACAATCTGCTCTGATGCCGCATAGTTAAGCCAGTATC
TGCTCCCTGCTTGTGTGTTGGAGGTCGCTGAGTAGTGCGCGAGCAAAATTTAAGCTACAACAAGGCAAGG
CTTGACCGACAATTGCATGAAGAATCTGCTTAGGGTTAGGCGTTTTGCGCTGCTTCGCGATGTACGGGCC
AGATATACGCGTTGACATTGATTATTGACTAGTTATTAATAGTAATCAATTACGGGGTCATTAGTTCATA
GCCCATATATGGAGTTCCGCGTTACATAACTTACGGTAAATGGCCCGCCTGGCTGACCGCCCAACGACCC
CCGCCCATTGACGTCAATAATGACGTATGTTCCCATAGTAACGCCAATAGGGACTTTCCATTGACGTCAA
TGGGTGGAGTATTTACGGTAAACTGCCCACTTGGCAGTACATCAAGTGTATCATATGCCAAGTACGCCCC
CTATTGACGTCAATGACGGTAAATGGCCCGCCTGGCATTATGCCCAGTACATGACCTTATGGGACTTTCC
TACTTGGCAGTACATCTACGTATTAGTCATCGCTATTACCATGGTGATGCGGTTTTGGCAGTACATCAAT
GGGCGTGGATAGCGGTTTGACTCACGGGGATTTCCAAGTCTCCACCCCATTGACGTCAATGGGAGTTTGT
TTTGGCACCAAAATCAACGGGACTTTCCAAAATGTCGTAACAACTCCGCCCCATTGACGCAAATGGGCGG
TAGGCGTGTACGGTGGGAGGTCTATATAAGCAGCGCGTTTTGCCTGTACTGGGTCTCTCTGGTTAGACCA
GATCTGAGCCTGGGAGCTCTCTGGCTAACTAGGGAACCCACTGCTTAAGCCTCAATAAAGCTTGCCTTGA
GTGCTTCAAGTAGTGTGTGCCCGTCTGTTGTGTGACTCTGGTAACTAGAGATCCCTCAGACCCTTTTAGT
CAGTGTGGAAAATCTCTAGCAGTGGCGCCCGAACAGGGACTTGAAAGCGAAAGGGAAACCAGAGGAGCTC
TCTCGACGCAGGACTCGGCTTGCTGAAGCGCGCACGGCAAGAGGCGAGGGGCGGCGACTGGTGAGTACGC
CAAAAATTTTGACTAGCGGAGGCTAGAAGGAGAGAGATGGGTGCGAGAGCGTCAGTATTAAGCGGGGGAG
AATTAGATCGCGATGGGAAAAAATTCGGTTAAGGCCAGGGGGAAAGAAAAAATATAAATTAAAACATATA
GTATGGGCAAGCAGGGAGCTAGAACGATTCGCAGTTAATCCTGGCCTGTTAGAAACATCAGAAGGCTGTA
GACAAATACTGGGACAGCTACAACCATCCCTTCAGACAGGATCAGAAGAACTTAGATCATTATATAATAC
AGTAGCAACCCTCTATTGTGTGCATCAAAGGATAGAGATAAAAGACACCAAGGAAGCTTTAGACAAGATA
GAGGAAGAGCAAAACAAAAGTAAGACCACCGCACAGCAAGCGGCCGCTGATCTTCAGACCTGGAGGAGGA
GATATGAGGGACAATTGGAGAAGTGAATTATATAAATATAAAGTAGTAAAAATTGAACCATTAGGAGTAG
CACCCACCAAGGCAAAGAGAAGAGTGGTGCAGAGAGAAAAAAGAGCAGTGGGAATAGGAGCTTTGTTCCT
TGGGTTCTTGGGAGCAGCAGGAAGCACTATGGGCGCAGCGTCAATGACGCTGACGGTACAGGCCAGACAA
TTATTGTCTGGTATAGTGCAGCAGCAGAACAATTTGCTGAGGGCTATTGAGGCGCAACAGCATCTGTTGC
AACTCACAGTCTGGGGCATCAAGCAGCTCCAGGCAAGAATCCTGGCTGTGGAAAGATACCTAAAGGATCA
ACAGCTCCTGGGGATTTGGGGTTGCTCTGGAAAACTCATTTGCACCACTGCTGTGCCTTGGAATGCTAGT
TGGAGTAATAAATCTCTGGAACAGATTTGGAATCACACGACCTGGATGGAGTGGGACAGAGAAATTAACA
ATTACACAAGCTTAATACACTCCTTAATTGAAGAATCGCAAAACCAGCAAGAAAAGAATGAACAAGAATT
ATTGGAATTAGATAAATGGGCAAGTTTGTGGAATTGGTTTAACATAACAAATTGGCTGTGGTATATAAAA
TTATTCATAATGATAGTAGGAGGCTTGGTAGGTTTAAGAATAGTTTTTGCTGTACTTTCTATAGTGAATA
GAGTTAGGCAGGGATATTCACCATTATCGTTTCAGACCCACCTCCCAACCCCGAGGGGACCCGACAGGCC
CGAAGGAATAGAAGAAGAAGGTGGAGAGAGAGACAGAGACAGATCCATTCGATTAGTGAACGGATCGGCA
CTGCGTGCGCCAATTCTGCAGACAAATGGCAGTATTCATCCACAATTTTAAAAGAAAAGGGGGGATTGGG
GGGTACAGTGCAGGGGAAAGAATAGTAGACATAATAGCAACAGACATACAAACTAAAGAATTACAAAAAC
AAATTACAAAAATTCAAAATTTTCGGGTTTATTACAGGGACAGCAGAGATCCAGTTTGGTTAATTAACCC
GTGTCGGCTCCAGATCTGGCCTCCGCGCCGGGTTTTGGCGCCTCCCGCGGGCGCCCCCCTCCTCACGGCG
AGCGCTGCCACGTCAGACGAAGGGCGCAGCGAGCGTCCTGATCCTTCCGCCCGGACGCTCAGGACAGCGG
CCCGCTGCTCATAAGACTCGGCCTTAGAACCCCAGTATCAGCAGAAGGACATTTTAGGACGGGACTTGGG
TGACTCTAGGGCACTGGTTTTCTTTCCAGAGAGCGGAACAGGCGAGGAAAAGTAGTCCCTTCTCGGCGAT
TCTGCGGAGGGATCTCCGTGGGGCGGTGAACGCCGATGATTATATAAGGACGCGCCGGGTGTGGCACAGC
TAGTTCCGTCGCAGCCGGGATTTGGGTCGCGGTTCTTGTTTGTGGATCGCTGTGATCGTCACTTGGTGAG
TAGCGGGCTGCTGGGCTGGCCGGGGCTTTCGTGGCCGCCGGGCCGCTCGGTGGGACGGAAGCGTGTGGAG
AGACCGCCAAGGGCTGTAGTCTGGGTCCGCGAGCAAGGTTGCCCTGAACTGGGGGTTGGGGGGAGCGCAG
CAAAATGGCGGCTGTTCCCGAGTCTTGAATGGAAGACGCTTGTGAGGCGGGCTGTGAGGTCGTTGAAACA
AGGTGGGGGGCATGGTGGGCGGCAAGAACCCAAGGTCTTGAGGCCTTCGCTAATGCGGGAAAGCTCTTAT
TCGGGTGAGATGGGCTGGGGCACCATCTGGGGACCCTGACGTGAAGTTTGTCACTGACTGGAGAACTCGG
TTTGTCGTCTGTTGCGGGGGCGGCAGTTATGGCGGTGCCGTTGGGCAGTGCACCCGTACCTTTGGGAGCG
CGCGCCCTCGTCGTGTCGTGACGTCACCCGTTCTGTTGGCTTATAATGCAGGGTGGGGCCACCTGCCGGT
AGGTGTGCGGTAGGCTTTTCTCCGTCGCAGGACGCAGGGTTCGGGCCTAGGGTAGGCTCTCCTGAATCGA
CAGGCGCCGGACCTCTGGTGAGGGGAGGGATAAGTGAGGCGTCAGTTTCTTTGGTCGGTTTTATGTACCT
ATCTTCTTAAGTAGCTGAAGCTCCGGTTTTGAACTATGCGCTCGGGGTTGGCGAGTGTGTTTTGTGAAGT
TTTTTAGGCACCTTTTGAAATGTAATCATTTGGGTCAATATGTAATTTTCAGTGTTAGACTAGTAAATTG
TCCGCTAAATTCTGGCCGTTTTTGGCTTTTTTGTTAGACGAAGCTTGGGCTGCAGGTCGACTCTAGAATG
GTGAGCAAGGGCGAGGAGCTGTTCACCGGGGTGGTGCCCATCCTGGTCGAGCTGGACGGCGACGTAAACG
GCCACAAGTTCAGCGTGTCCGGCGAGGGCGAGGGCGATGCCACCTACGGCAAGCTGACCCTGAAGTTCAT
CTGCACCACCGGCAAGCTGCCCGTGCCCTGGCCCACCCTCGTGACCACCCTGAGCTGGGGCGTGCAGTGC
TTCGCCCGCTACCCCGACCACATGAAGCAGCACGACTTCTTCAAGTCCGCCATGCCCGAAGGCTACGTCC
AGGAGCGCACCATCTTCTTCAAGGACGACGGCAACTACAAGACCCGCGCCGAGGTGAAGTTCGAGGGCGA
CACCCTGGTGAACCGCATCGAGCTGAAGGGCATCGACTTCAAGGAGGACGGCAACATCCTGGGGCACAAG
CTGGAGTACAACGCCATCCACGGCAACGTCTATATCACCGCCGACAAGCAGAAGAACGGCATCAAGGCCA
ACTTCGGCCTCAACTGCAACATCGAGGACGGCAGCGTGCAGCTCGCCGACCACTACCAGCAGAACACCCC
CATCGGCGACGGCCCCGTGCTGCTGCCCGACAACCACTACCTGAGCACCCAGTCCAAGCTGAGCAAAGAC
CCCAACGAGAAGCGCGATCACATGGTCCTGCTGGAGTTCGTGACCGCCGCCGGGATCACTCTCGGCATGG
ACGAGCTGTACAAGTCCGGACTCAGATCTCGAGAAATGGCGACCCCAGCCTCAACCCCAGACACACGGGC
TCTAGTGGCTGACTTTGTAGGCTATAAGCTGAGGCAGAAGGGTTATGTCTGTGGAGCTGGCCCTGGGGAA
GGCCCAGCCGCCGACCCGCTGCACCAAGCCATGCGGGCTGCTGGAGACGAGTTTGAGACCCGTTTCCGCC
GCACCTTCTCTGACCTGGCCGCTCAGCTACACGTGACCCCAGGCTCAGCCCAGCAACGCTTCACCCAGGT
TTCCGACGAACTTTTCCAAGGGGGCCCTAACTGGGGCCGTCTTGTGGCATTCTTTGTCTTTGGGGCTGCC
CTGTGTGCTGAGAGTGTCAACAAAGAAATGGAGCCTTTGGTGGGACAAGTGCAGGATTGGATGGTGGCCT
ACCTGGAGACACGTCTGGCTGACTGGATCCACAGCAGTGGGGGCTGGGCGGAGTTCACAGCTCTATACGG
GGACGGGGCCCTGGAGGAGGCACGGCGTCTGCGGGAGGGGAACTGGGCATCAGTGAGGACAGTGCTGACG
GGGGCCGTGGCACTGGGGGCCCTGGTAACTGTAGGGGCCTTTTTTGCTAGCAAGTGAGAATTCTTCGAAG
CTAGCGGATCCGTTAACAATTCGATATCAAGCTTATCGATAATCAACCTCTGGATTACAAAATTTGTGAA
AGATTGACTGGTATTCTTAACTATGTTGCTCCTTTTACGCTATGTGGATACGCTGCTTTAATGCCTTTGT
ATCATGCTATTGCTTCCCGTATGGCTTTCATTTTCTCCTCCTTGTATAAATCCTGGTTGCTGTCTCTTTA
TGAGGAGTTGTGGCCCGTTGTCAGGCAACGTGGCGTGGTGTGCACTGTGTTTGCTGACGCAACCCCCACT
GGTTGGGGCATTGCCACCACCTGTCAGCTCCTTTCCGGGACTTTCGCTTTCCCCCTCCCTATTGCCACGG
CGGAACTCATCGCCGCCTGCCTTGCCCGCTGCTGGACAGGGGCTCGGCTGTTGGGCACTGACAATTCCGT
GGTGTTGTCGGGGAAATCATCGTCCTTTCCTTGGCTGCTCGCCTGTGTTGCCACCTGGATTCTGCGCGGG
ACGTCCTTCTGCTACGTCCCTTCGGCCCTCAATCCAGCGGACCTTCCTTCCCGCGGCCTGCTGCCGGCTC
TGCGGCCTCTTCCGCGTCTTCGCCTTCGCCCTCAGACGAGTCGGATCTCCCTTTGGGCCGCCTCCCCGCA
TCGATACCGTCGACCTCGAGACCTAGAAAAACATGGAGCAATCACAAGTAGCAATACAGCAGCTACCAAT
GCTGATTGTGCCTGGCTAGAAGCACAAGAGGAGGAGGAGGTGGGTTTTCCAGTCACACCTCAGGTACCTT
TAAGACCAATGACTTACAAGGCAGCTGTAGATCTTAGCCACTTTTTAAAAGAAAAGGGGGGACTGGAAGG
GCTAATTCACTCCCAACGAAGACAAGATATCCTTGATCTGTGGATCTACCACACACAAGGCTACTTCCCT
GATTGGCAGAACTACACACCAGGGCCAGGGATCAGATATCCACTGACCTTTGGATGGTGCTACAAGCTAG
TACCAGTTGAGCAAGAGAAGGTAGAAGAAGCCAATGAAGGAGAGAACACCCGCTTGTTACACCCTGTGAG
CCTGCATGGGATGGATGACCCGGAGAGAGAAGTATTAGAGTGGAGGTTTGACAGCCGCCTAGCATTTCAT
CACATGGCCCGAGAGCTGCATCCGGACTGTACTGGGTCTCTCTGGTTAGACCAGATCTGAGCCTGGGAGC
TCTCTGGCTAACTAGGGAACCCACTGCTTAAGCCTCAATAAAGCTTGCCTTGAGTGCTTCAAGTAGTGTG
TGCCCGTCTGTTGTGTGACTCTGGTAACTAGAGATCCCTCAGACCCTTTTAGTCAGTGTGGAAAATCTCT
AGCAGGGCCCGTTTAAACCCGCTGATCAGCCTCGACTGTGCCTTCTAGTTGCCAGCCATCTGTTGTTTGC
CCCTCCCCCGTGCCTTCCTTGACCCTGGAAGGTGCCACTCCCACTGTCCTTTCCTAATAAAATGAGGAAA
TTGCATCGCATTGTCTGAGTAGGTGTCATTCTATTCTGGGGGGTGGGGTGGGGCAGGACAGCAAGGGGGA
GGATTGGGAAGACAATAGCAGGCATGCTGGGGATGCGGTGGGCTCTATGGCTTCTGAGGCGGAAAGAACC
AGCTGGGGCTCTAGGGGGTATCCCC
[124 nt withheld, positions 6886-7009]
C
[91 nt withheld, positions 7011-7101]
A
[49 nt withheld, positions 7103-7151]
CCTTTGACGTTGGAGTCCACGTTCTTT
[37 nt withheld, positions 7179-7215]
ACCCTATCTCGGTCTATTCTTTTGATTTATAAGGGATTTTGCCGATTTCGGCCTATTGGTTAAAAAATGA
GCTGATTTAACAAAAATTTAACGCGAATTAATTCTGTGGAATGTGTGTCAGTTAGGGTGTGGAAAGTCCC
CAGGCTCCCCAGCAGGCAGAAGTATGCAAAGCATGCATCTCAATTAGTCAGCAACCAGGTGTGGAAAGTC
CCCAGGCTCCCCAGCAGGCAGAAGTATGCAAAGCATGCATCTCAATTAGTCAGCAACCATAGTCCCGCCC
CTAACTCCGCCCATCCCGCCCCTAACTCCGCCCAGTTCCGCCCATTCTCCGCCCCATGGCTGACTAATTT
TTTTTATTTATGCAGAGGCCGAGGCCGCCTCTGCCTCTGAGCTATTCCAGAAGTAGTGAGGAGGCTTTTT
TGGAGGCCTAGGCTTTTGCAAAAAGCTCCCGGGAGCTTGTATATCCATTTTCGGATCTGATCAGCACGTG
TTGACAATTAATCATCGGCATAGTATATCGGCATAGTATAATACGACAAGGTGAGGAACTAAACCATGGC
CAAGTTGACCAGTGCCGTTCCGGTGCTCACCGCGCGCGACGTCGCCGGAGCGGTCGAGTTCTGGACCGAC
CGGCTCGGGTTCTCCCGGGACTTCGTGGAGGACGACTTCGCCGGTGTGGTCCGGGACGACGTGACCCTGT
TCATCAGCGCGGTCCAGGACCAGGTGGTGCCGGACAACACCCTGGCCTGGGTGTGGGTGCGCGGCCTGGA
CGAGCTGTACGCCGAGTGGTCGGAGGTCGTGTCCACGAACTTCCGGGACGCCTCCGGGCCGGCCATGACC
GAGATCGGCGAGCAGCCGTGGGGGCGGGAGTTCGCCCTGCGCGACCCGGCCGGCAACTGCGTGCACTTCG
TGGCCGAGGAGCAGGACTGACACGTGCTACGAGATTTCGATTCCACCGCCGCCTTCTATGAAAGGTTGGG
CTTCGGAATCGTTTTCCGGGACGCCGGCTGGATGATCCTCCAGCGCGGGGATCTCATGCTGGAGTTCTTC
GCCCACCCCAACTTGTTTATTGCAGCTTATAATGGTTACAAATAAAGCAATAGCATCACAAATTTCACAA
ATAAAGCATTTTTTTCACTGCATTCTAGTTGTGGTTTGTCCAAACTCATCAATGTATCTTATCATGTCTG
TATACCGTCGACCTCTAGCTAGAGCTTGGCGTAATCATGGTCATAGCTGTTTCCTGTGTGAAATTGTTAT
CCGCTCACAATTCCACACAACATACGAGCCGGAAGCATAAAGTGTAAAGCCTGGGGTGCCTAATGAGTGA
GCTAACTCACATTAATTGCGTTGCGCTCACTGCCCGCTTTCCAGTCGGGAAACCTGTCGTGCCAGCTGCA
TTAATGAATCGGCCAACGCGCGGGGAGAGGCGGTTTGCGTATTGGGCGCTCTTCCGCTTCCTCGCTCACT
GACTCGCTGCGCTCGGTCGTTCGGCTGCGGCGAGCGGTATCAGCTCACTCAAAGGCGGTAATACGGTTAT
CCACAGAATCAGGGGATAACGCAGGAAAGAACATGTGAGCAAAAGGCCAGCAAAAGGCCAGGAACCGTAA
AAAGGCCGCGTTGCTGGCGTTTTTCCATAGGCTCCGCCCCCCTGACGAGCATCACAAAAATCGACGCTCA
AGTCAGAGGTGGCGAAACCCGACAGGACTATAAAGATACCAGGCGTTTCCCCCTGGAAGCTCCCTCGTGC
GCTCTCCTGTTCCGACCCTGCCGCTTACCGGATACCTGTCCGCCTTTCTCCCTTCGGGAAGCGTGGCGCT
TTCTCATAGCTCACGCTGTAGGTATCTCAGTTCGGTGTAGGTCGTTCGCTCCAAGCTGGGCTGTGTGCAC
GAACCCCCCGTTCAGCCCGACCGCTGCGCCTTATCCGGTAACTATCGTCTTGAGTCCAACCCGGTAAGAC
ACGACTTATCGCCACTGGCAGCAGCCACTGGTAACAGGATTAGCAGAGCGAGGTATGTAGGCGGTGCTAC
AGAGTTCTTGAAGTGGTGGCCTAACTACGGCTACACTAGAAGAACAGTATTTGGTATCTGCGCTCTGCTG
AAGCCAGTTACCTTCGGAAAAAGAGTTGGTAGCTCTTGATCCGGCAAACAAACCACCGCTGGTAGCGGTG
GTTTTTTTGTTTGCAAGCAGCAGATTACGCGCAGAAAAAAAGGATCTCAAGAAGATCCTTTGATCTTTTC
TACGGGGTCTGACGCTCAGTGGAACGAAAACTCACGTTAAGGGATTTTGGTCATGAGATTATCAAAAAGG
ATCTTCACCTAGATCCTTTTAAATTAAAAATGAAGTTTTAAATCAATCTAAAGTATATATGAGTAAACTT
GGTCTGACAGTTACCAATGCTTAATCAGTGAGGCACCTATCTCAGCGATCTGTCTATTTCGTTCATCCAT
AGTTGCCTGACTCCCCGTCGTGTAGATAACTACGATACGGGAGGGCTTACCATCTGGCCCCAGTGCTGCA
ATGATACCGCGAGACCCACGCTCACCGGCTCCAGATTTATCAGCAATAAACCAGCCAGCCGGAAGGGCCG
AGCGCAGAAGTGGTCCTGCAACTTTATCCGCCTCCATCCAGTCTATTAATTGTTGCCGGGAAGCTAGAGT
AAGTAGTTCGCCAGTTAATAGTTTGCGCAACGTTGTTGCCATTGCTACAGGCATCGTGGTGTCACGCTCG
TCGTTTGGTATGGCTTCATTCAGCTCCGGTTCCCAACGATCAAGGCGAGTTACATGATCCCCCATGTTGT
GCAAAAAAGCGGTTAGCTCCTTCGGTCCTCCGATCGTTGTCAGAAGTAAGTTGGCCGCAGTGTTATCACT
CATGGTTATGGCAGCACTGCATAATTCTCTTACTGTCATGCCATCCGTAAGATGCTTTTCTGTGACTGGT
GAGTACTCAACCAAGTCATTCTGAGAATAGTGTATGCGGCGACCGAGTTGCTCTTGCCCGGCGTCAATAC
GGGATAATACCGCGCCACATAGCAGAACTTTAAAAGTGCTCATCATTGGAAAACGTTCTTCGGGGCGAAA
ACTCTCAAGGATCTTACCGCTGTTGAGATCCAGTTCGATGTAACCCACTCGTGCACCCAACTGATCTTCA
GCATCTTTTACTTTCACCAGCGTTTCTGGGTGAGCAAAAACAGGAAGGCAAAATGCCGCAAAAAAGGGAA
TAAGGGCGACACGGAAATGTTGAATACTCATACTCTTCCTTTTTCAATATTATTGAAGCATTTATCAGGG
TTATTGTCTCATGAGCGGATACATATTTGAATGTATTT
